>Addgene plasmid #61697 | pET15b-Opt12 | depositor partial sequence | sequence record 100632 | Opt12 gene sequence
ATGCTGCCGAAACTCGTTATAACTCACCGAGTACACGAAGAGATCCTGCAACTGCTGGCGCCACATTGCG
AGCTGATAACCAACCAGACCGACAGCACGCTGACGCGCGAGGAAATTCTGCGCCGCTGTCGCGATGCTCA
GGCGATGATGGCGTTCATGCCCGATCGGGTCGATGCAGACTTTCTTCAAGCCTGCCCTGAGCTGCGTGTA
ATCGGCTGCGCGCTCAAGGGCTTCGACAATTTCGATGTGGACGCCTGTACTGCCCGCGGGGTCTGGCTGA
CCTTCGTGCCTGATCTGTTGACGGTCCCGACTGCCGAGCTGGCGATCGGACTGGCGGTGGGGCTGGGGCG
GCATCTGCGGGCAGCAGATGCGTTCGTCCGCTCTGGCAAGTTCAAGGGCTGGCAACCACATTTTTACGGC
ACGGGGCTGGATAACGCTACGGTCGGCTTCCTTGGCATGGGCGCCATCGGACTGGCCATGGCTGATCGCT
TGCAGGGATGGGGCGCGACCCTGCAGTACCACGCGGCGAAGGCTCTGGATACACAAACCGAGCAACGGCT
CGGCCTGCGCCAGGTGGCGTGCAGCGAACTCTTCGCCAGCTCGGACTTCATCCTGCTGGCGCTTCCCTTG
AATGCCGATACCCTGCATCTGGTCAACGCCGAGCTGCTTGCCCTCGTACGGCCGGGCGCTCTGCTTGTAA
ACCCCTGTCGTGGCTCGGTAGTGGATGAAGCCGCCGTGCTCGCGGCGCTTGAGCGAGGCCAGCTCGGCGG
GTATGCGGCGGATGTATTCGAAATGGAAGACTGGGCTCGCGCGGACCGGCCGCTGTGCATCGATCCTGCG
CTGCTCGCGCATCCGAATACGCTGTTCACTCCGCACATAGGGTCGGCAGTGCGCGCGGTGCGCCTGGAGA
TTGAACGTTGTGCAGCGCAGAACATCCTCCAGGCATTGGCAGGTGAGCGCCCAATCAACGCTGTGAACCG
TCTGCCCAAGGCCAATCCTGCCGCAGACTGATAA
