>Addgene plasmid #61697 | pET15b-Opt12 | addgene partial sequence | sequence record 101800 | pBRrevBam 5'-GGTGATGTCGGCGATATAGG-3'
CTGTGGCGCCGGTGATGCCGGCCACGATGCGTCCGGCGTAGAGGATCGAGATCTCGATCCCGCGAAATTA
ATACGACTCACTATAGGGGAATTGTGAGCGGATAACAATTCCCCTCTAGAAATAATTTTGTTTAACTTTA
AGAAGGAGATATACCATGGGCAGCAGCCATCATCATCATCATCACAGCAGCGGCCTGGTGCCGCGCGGCA
GCCATATGCTGCCGAAACTCGTTATAACTCACCGAGTACACGAAGAGATCCTGCAACTGCTGGCGCCACA
TTGCGAGCTGATAACCAACCAGACCGACAGCACGCTGACGCGCGAGGAAATTCTGCGCCGCTGTCGCGAT
GCTCAGGCGATGATGGCGTTCATGCCCGATCGGGTCGATGCAGACTTTCTTCAAGCCTGCCCTGAGCTGC
GTGTAATCGGCTGCGCGCTCAAGGGCTTCGACAATTTCGATGTGGACGCCTGTACTGCCCGCGGGGTCTG
GCTGACCTTCGTGCCTGATCTGTTGACGGTCCCGACTGCCGAGCTGGCGATCGGACTGGCGGTGGGGCTG
GGGCGGCATCTGCGGGCAGCAGATGCGTTCGTCCGCTCTGGCAAGTTCAAGGGCTGGCAACCACATTTCT
ACGGCACGGGGCTGGATAACGCTACGGTCGGCTTCCTTGGCATGGGCGCCATCGGACTGGCCATGGCTGA
TCGCTTGCAGGGATGGGGCGCGACCCTGCAGTACCACGCGGCGAAGGCTCTGGATACACAAACCGAGCAA
CGGCTCGGCCTGCGCCAGGTGGCGTGCAGCGAACTCTTCGCCAGCTCGGACTTCATCCTGCTGGCGCTTC
CCTTGAATGCCGATACCCTGCATCTGGTCAACGCCGAGCTGCTTGCCCTCGTACGGCCGGGCGCTCTGCT
TGTAAACCCCTGTCGTGGCTCGGTAGTGGATGAAGCCGCCGTGCTCGCGGCGCTTGAGCGAGGCCAGCTC
GGCGGGTATGCGGCGGATGTATTC
