>Addgene plasmid #61697 | pET15b-Opt12 | addgene partial sequence | sequence record 101801 | T7term 5'-GCTAGTTATTGCTCAGCGG-3'
GGCTTTGTTAGCAGCCGGATCCTTATCAGTCTGCGGCAGGATTGGCCTTGGGCAGACGGTTCACAGCGTT
GATTGGGCGCTCACCTGCCAATGCCTGGAGGATGTTCTGCGCTGCACAACGTTCAATCTCCAGGCGCACC
GCGCGCACTGCCGACCCTATGTGCGGAGTGAACAGCGTATTCGGATGCGCGAGCAGCGCAGGATCGATGC
ACAGCGGCCGGTCCGCGCGAGCCCAGTCTTCCATTTCGAATACATCCGCCGCATACCCGCCGAGCTGGCC
TCGCTCAAGCGCCGCGAGCACGGCGGCTTCATCCACTACCGAGCCACGACAGGGGTTTACAAGCAGAGCG
CCCGGCCGTACGAGGGCAAGCAGCTCGGCGTTGACCAGATGCAGGGTATCGGCATTCAAGGGAAGCGCCA
GCAGGATGAAGTCCGAGCTGGCGAAGAGTTCGCTGCACGCCACCTGGCGCAGGCCGAGCCGTTGCTCGGT
TTGTGTATCCAGAGCCTTCGCCGCGTGGTACTGCAGGGTCGCGCCCCATCCCTGCAAGCGATCAGCCATG
GCCAGTCCGATGGCGCCCATGCCAAGGAAGCCGACCGTAGCGTTATCCAGCCCCGTGCCGTAGAAATGTG
GTTGCCAGCCCTTGAACTTGCCAGAGCGGACGAACGCATCTGCTGCCCGCAGATGCCGCCCCAGCCCCAC
CGCCAGTCCGATCGCCAGCTCGGCAGTCGGGACCGTCAACAGATCAGGCACGAAGGTCAGCCAGACCCCG
CGGGCAGTACAGGCGTCCACATCGAAATTGTCGAAGCCCTTGAGCGCGCAGCCGATTACACGCAGCTCAG
GGCAGGCTTGAAGAAAGTCTGCATCGACCCGATCGGGCATGAACGCCATCATCGCCTGAGCATCGCGACA
GCGGCGCAGAATTTCCTCGCGCGTCAGCGTGCTGTCGGTCTGGTTGGTTATCAGCTCGCAATGTGGCGCC
AGCAGTTGCAGGATCTCTTC
