[The description below was written by a language model from this plasmid's Addgene catalogue record.]
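Description:
pET15b-Opt12 is a bacterial expression plasmid built on the pET15b backbone and carrying Opt12, a mutant form of phosphite dehydrogenase (PTDH) from Pseudomonas stutzeri. The 1014 bp coding insert was placed between the NdeI and BamHI sites of the vector, both of which remain intact. It therefore sits in frame behind the backbone-encoded N-terminal 6xHis tag, which allows the protein to be purified by immobilised metal affinity chromatography. Transcription is driven by the T7 promoter, so expression depends on a host that supplies T7 RNA polymerase, as is usual for pET-series vectors. The plasmid itself is maintained in a standard cloning strain (DH5alpha) that lacks this polymerase. Selection is by ampicillin resistance. The record lists the copy number as unknown and includes no feature table, so the origin of replication and other backbone elements are not documented here.

The stated purpose is simply to express the Opt12 variant. The associated work concerns improving the thermostability of phosphite dehydrogenase by saturation mutagenesis, which suggests that Opt12 is one of the engineered, more heat-stable variants from that effort, although the specific substitutions it carries are not given in the record. PTDH oxidises phosphite to phosphate while reducing a nicotinamide cofactor. A construct of this type would typically be used to produce His-tagged recombinant enzyme in E. coli for purification, for biochemical characterisation such as stability and activity comparisons, or as a starting template for further protein engineering.
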