Addgene plasmid #61697: pET15b-Opt12
Purpose: Expresses PTDH mutant Opt12
Depositing lab: Huimin Zhao. Depositing organization: University of Illinois at Urbana-Champaign. Publication: Further improvement of phosphite dehydrogenase thermostability by saturation mutagenesis. McLachlan MJ, Johannes TW, Zhao H. Biotechnol Bioeng. 2008 Feb 1;99(2):268-74. 10.1002/bit.21546 PubMed 17615560.
Backbone
  Vector backbone: pET15b
  Vector type: Bacterial Expression
Growth in bacteria
  Bacterial resistance: Ampicillin, 100 μg/mL
  Growth temperature: 37°C
  Growth strain: DH5alpha
  Copy number: Unknown
Gene/Insert
  Gene/Insert name: Opt12
  Species: Pseudomonas stutzeri
  Insert size (bp): 1014
  Promoter: T7
  Tag / fusion protein: 6xHis (N terminal on backbone)
  Cloning method: Restriction Enzyme; 5′ cloning site NdeI (not destroyed); 3′ cloning site BamHI (not destroyed)
  Sequencing primers: 5′ pBRrevBam; T7; 3′ T7term
Terms and licenses: Academic/Nonprofit Terms; Industry Terms: Not Available to Industry
How to cite: pET15b-Opt12 was a gift from Huimin Zhao (Addgene plasmid # 61697 ; http://n2t.net/addgene:61697 ; RRID:Addgene_61697)
